>Addgene plasmid #84420 | TOPO-BC26 | addgene full sequence | sequence record 163361 | Addgene assembled sequence
AGCGCCCAATACGCAAACCGCCTCTCCCCGCGCGTTGGCCGATTCATTAATGCAGCTGGCACGACAGGTT
TCCCGACTGGAAAGCGGGCAGTGAGCGCAACGCAATTAATGTGAGTTAGCTCACTCATTAGGCACCCCAG
GCTTTACACTTTATGCTTCCGGCTCGTATGTTGTGTGGAATTGTGAGCGGATAACAATTTCACACAGGAA
ACAGCTATGACCATGATTACGCCAAGCTATTTAGGTGACACTATAGAATACTCAAGCTATGCATCAAGCT
TGGTACCGAGCTCGGATCCACTAGTAACGGCCGCCAGTGTGCTGGAATTCGCCCTTAAGCAGAAGACGGC
ATACGAGATCGGTCTCGGCATTCCTGCTGAACCGCTCTTCCGATCTCAAATACTAGAGAACCCACTGCTT
ACAAGGGCGAATTCTGCAGATATCCATCACACTGGCGGCCGCTCGAGCATGCATCTAGAGGGCCCAATTC
GCCCTATAGTGAGTCGTATTACAATTCACTGGCCGTCGTTTTACAACGTCGTGACTGGGAAAACCCTGGC
GTTACCCAACTTAATCGCCTTGCAGCACATCCCCCTTTCGCCAGCTGGCGTAATAGCGAAGAGGCCCGCA
CCGATCGCCCTTCCCAACAGTTGCGCAGCCTGAATGGCGAATGG
[124 nt withheld, positions 675-798]
C
[91 nt withheld, positions 800-890]
A
[49 nt withheld, positions 892-940]
CCTTTGACGTTGGAGTCCACGTTCTTT
[37 nt withheld, positions 968-1004]
ACCCTATCTCGGTCTATTCTTTTGATTTATAAGGGATTTTGCCGATTTCGGCCTATTGGTTAAAAAATGA
GCTGATTTAACAAAAATTTAACGCGAATTTTAACAAAATTCAGGGCGCAAGGGCTGCTAAAGGAAGCGGA
ACACGTAGAAAGCCAGTCCGCAGAAACGGTGCTGACCCCGGATGAATGTCAGCTACTGGGCTATCTGGAC
AAGGGAAAACGCAAGCGCAAAGAGAAAGCAGGTAGCTTGCAGTGGGCTTACATGGCGATAGCTAGACTGG
GCGGTTTTATGGACAGCAAGCGAACCGGAATTGCCAGCTGGGGCGCCCTCTGGTAAGGTTGGGAAGCCCT
GCAAAGTAAACTGGATGGCTTTCTTGCCGCCAAGGATCTGATGGCGCAGGGGATCAAGATCTGATCAAGA
GACAGGATGAGGATCGTTTCGCATGATTGAACAAGATGGATTGCACGCAGGTTCTCCGGCCGCTTGGGTG
GAGAGGCTATTCGGCTATGACTGGGCACAACAGACAATCGGCTGCTCTGATGCCGCCGTGTTCCGGCTGT
CAGCGCAGGGGCGCCCGGTTCTTTTTGTCAAGACCGACCTGTCCGGTGCCCTGAATGAACTGCAGGACGA
GGCAGCGCGGCTATCGTGGCTGGCCACGACGGGCGTTCCTTGCGCAGCTGTGCTCGACGTTGTCACTGAA
GCGGGAAGGGACTGGCTGCTATTGGGCGAAGTGCCGGGGCAGGATCTCCTGTCATCCCACCTTGCTCCTG
CCGAGAAAGTATCCATCATGGCTGATGCAATGCGGCGGCTGCATACGCTTGATCCGGCTACCTGCCCATT
CGACCACCAAGCGAAACATCGCATCGAGCGAGCACGTACTCGGATGGAAGCCGGTCTTGTCGATCAGGAT
GATCTGGACGAAGAGCATCAGGGGCTCGCGCCAGCCGAACTGTTCGCCAGGCTCAAGGCGCGCATGCCCG
ACGGCGAGGATCTCGTCGTGACCCATGGCGATGCCTGCTTGCCGAATATCATGGTGGAAAATGGCCGCTT
TTCTGGATTCATCGACTGTGGCCGGCTGGGTGTGGCGGACCGCTATCAGGACATAGCGTTGGCTACCCGT
GATATTGCTGAAGAGCTTGGCGGCGAATGGGCTGACCGCTTCCTCGTGCTTTACGGTATCGCCGCTCCCG
ATTCGCAGCGCATCGCCTTCTATCGCCTTCTTGACGAGTTCTTCTGAATTGAAAAAGGAAGAGTATGAGT
ATTCAACATTTCCGTGTCGCCCTTATTCCCTTTTTTGCGGCATTTTGCCTTCCTGTTTTTGCTCACCCAG
AAACGCTGGTGAAAGTAAAAGATGCTGAAGATCAGTTGGGTGCACGAGTGGGTTACATCGAACTGGATCT
CAACAGCGGTAAGATCCTTGAGAGTTTTCGCCCCGAAGAACGTTTTCCAATGATGAGCACTTTTAAAGTT
CTGCTATGTGGCGCGGTATTATCCCGTATTGACGCCGGGCAAGAGCAACTCGGTCGCCGCATACACTATT
CTCAGAATGACTTGGTTGAGTACTCACCAGTCACAGAAAAGCATCTTACGGATGGCATGACAGTAAGAGA
ATTATGCAGTGCTGCCATAACCATGAGTGATAACACTGCGGCCAACTTACTTCTGACAACGATCGGAGGA
CCGAAGGAGCTAACCGCTTTTTTGCACAACATGGGGGATCATGTAACTCGCCTTGATCGTTGGGAACCGG
AGCTGAATGAAGCCATACCAAACGACGAGCGTGACACCACGATGCCTGTAGCAATGGCAACAACGTTGCG
CAAACTATTAACTGGCGAACTACTTACTCTAGCTTCCCGGCAACAATTAATAGACTGGATGGAGGCGGAT
AAAGTTGCAGGACCACTTCTGCGCTCGGCCCTTCCGGCTGGCTGGTTTATTGCTGATAAATCTGGAGCCG
GTGAGCGTGGGTCTCGCGGTATCATTGCAGCACTGGGGCCAGATGGTAAGCCCTCCCGTATCGTAGTTAT
CTACACGACGGGGAGTCAGGCAACTATGGATGAACGAAATAGACAGATCGCTGAGATAGGTGCCTCACTG
ATTAAGCATTGGTAACTGTCAGACCAAGTTTACTCATATATACTTTAGATTGATTTAAAACTTCATTTTT
AATTTAAAAGGATCTAGGTGAAGATCCTTTTTGATAATCTCATGACCAAAATCCCTTAACGTGAGTTTTC
GTTCCACTGAGCGTCAGACCCCGTAGAAAAGATCAAAGGATCTTCTTGAGATCCTTTTTTTCTGCGCGTA
ATCTGCTGCTTGCAAACAAAAAAACCACCGCTACCAGCGGTGGTTTGTTTGCCGGATCAAGAGCTACCAA
CTCTTTTTCCGAAGGTAACTGGCTTCAGCAGAGCGCAGATACCAAATACTGTTCTTCTAGTGTAGCCGTA
GTTAGGCCACCACTTCAAGAACTCTGTAGCACCGCCTACATACCTCGCTCTGCTAATCCTGTTACCAGTG
GCTGCTGCCAGTGGCGATAAGTCGTGTCTTACCGGGTTGGACTCAAGACGATAGTTACCGGATAAGGCGC
AGCGGTCGGGCTGAACGGGGGGTTCGTGCACACAGCCCAGCTTGGAGCGAACGACCTACACCGAACTGAG
ATACCTACAGCGTGAGCTATGAGAAAGCGCCACGCTTCCCGAAGGGAGAAAGGCGGACAGGTATCCGGTA
AGCGGCAGGGTCGGAACAGGAGAGCGCACGAGGGAGCTTCCAGGGGGAAACGCCTGGTATCTTTATAGTC
CTGTCGGGTTTCGCCACCTCTGACTTGAGCGTCGATTTTTGTGATGCTCGTCAGGGGGGCGGAGCCTATG
GAAAAACGCCAGCAACGCGGCCTTTTTACGGTTCCTGGCCTTTTGCTGGCCTTTTGCTCACATGTTCTTT
CCTGCGTTATCCCCTGATTCTGTGGATAACCGTATTACCGCCTTTGAGTGAGCTGATACCGCTCGCCGCA
GCCGAACGACCGAGCGCAGCGAGTCAGTGAGCGAGGAAGCGGAAG
Features (pLannotate 1.2.2; 13 found; start..end, strand, type, name):
      2..94      +  CDS            lacI (fragment): lac repressor; lacI; The lac repressor binds to the lac operator to inhibit transcription in E. coli. This inhibition can be relieved by adding lactose or isopropyl-β-D-thiogalactopyranoside (IPTG).
    107..128     +  protein_bind   CAP binding site: CAP binding activates transcription in the presence of cAMP. E. coli catabolite activator protein
    143..173     +  promoter       lac promoter: promoter for the E. coli lac operon
    181..197     +  protein_bind   lac operator: The lac repressor binds to the lac operator to inhibit transcription in E. coli. This inhibition can be relieved by adding lactose or isopropyl-β-D-thiogalactopyranoside (IPTG). lac repressor encoded by lacI
    239..257     +  promoter       SP6 promoter: promoter for bacteriophage SP6 RNA polymerase
    493..511     -  promoter       T7 promoter: promoter for bacteriophage T7 RNA polymerase
    514..671     +  CDS            lacZα (fragment): LacZα fragment of β-galactosidase; lacZ fragment
    675..1103    +  rep_origin     f1 ori (sequence partly withheld): f1 bacteriophage origin of replication; arrow indicates direction of (+) strand synthesis
   1116..1415    +  CDS            tnpA (fragment): TN5P_ECOLX - Also known as tnp. Experimental evidence at protein level: Swiss-Prot protein existence level 1. Mediates transposition of transposon Tn5 by a 'cut and paste' mechanism. First, the monomeric transposase binds the 19 bp inverted DNA repeats flanking the transposon. Then, dimerization of the DNA- bound transposase creates a synaptic DNA complex. After nicking of the first DNA strand, excision of the transposon proceeds through a series of intermediates. The transposase then mediates the insertion of the transposon at a new site by strand transfer. The activity of the wild- type tran
   1447..2238    +  CDS            neo: KKA2_KLEPN - Also known as kan, nptII. Experimental evidence at protein level: Swiss-Prot protein existence level 1. Resistance to kanamycin, neomycin, paromomycin, ribostamycin, butirosin and gentamicin B. From Klebsiella pneumoniae.
   2242..2258    +  promoter       AmpR promoter (fragment): bla
   2259..3119    +  CDS            AmpR: β-lactamase; bla; confers resistance to ampicillin, carbenicillin, and related antibiotics
   3290..3878    +  rep_origin     ori: high-copy-number ColE1/pMB1/pBR322/pUC origin of replication
