[The description below was written by a language model from this plasmid's Addgene catalogue record and pLannotate feature annotations shown in this document.]
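Description:
TOPO-BC26 is a small bacterial cloning plasmid built on the commercial pCRII-TOPO backbone and classed as a barcoding plasmid. It is one member of the FREQ-Seq-Squared kit, a set of constructs that supply Illumina barcodes for sequencing-based quantification of allele frequencies. It is maintained in E. coli at high copy through a ColE1/pUC-type origin. The catalogue lists ampicillin as the selection, consistent with the annotated β-lactamase gene. The assembled sequence (about 4.1 kb) also carries a full neomycin/kanamycin phosphotransferase gene preceded by a fragment of Tn5 transposase sequence, both typical remnants of this backbone, as well as an f1 origin that allows single-stranded DNA production with helper phage.

The payload is a synthetic 86 bp insert named BC26, introduced by TOPO cloning into the polylinker. The feature table does not annotate the insert itself, but it presumably lies in the unannotated interval between the SP6 promoter and the oppositely oriented T7 promoter. These phage promoters flank the cloning site, serve as the recorded sequencing primer sites, and could in principle drive in vitro transcription of either strand. The cloning site sits within the lac promoter/operator–lacZα region, with a CAP binding site and a short lacI fragment upstream. This arrangement normally permits blue/white screening, and lacZα is detected only as a fragment downstream of the site. No expression in cells is intended. The plasmid acts as a stable, renewable source of a defined barcode sequence, most likely as a template for generating barcoded adapters or amplicons, although the record does not spell out exactly how the barcode is transferred to samples.
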