Addgene plasmid #84420: TOPO-BC26
Purpose: Encodes illumina barcodes for allele frequency sequencing (FREQ-Seq-Squared)
Depositing lab: J.J. Emerson. Depositing organization: University of California, Irvine. Publication: FREQ-Seq2: a method for precise high-throughput combinatorial quantification of allele frequencies. Zhao R, Lukacsovich T, Gaut R, Emerson JJ. G3 (Bethesda). 2023 Sep 30;13(10):jkad162. doi: 10.1093/g3journal/jkad162. PubMed 37494033.
Backbone
  Vector backbone: pCRII-TOPO
  Backbone manufacturer: Thermo Fisher Scientific
  Vector type: Barcoding plasmids
Growth in bacteria
  Bacterial resistance: Ampicillin, 100 μg/mL
  Growth temperature: 37°C
  Growth strain: DH5alpha
  Copy number: High Copy
Gene/Insert
  Gene/Insert name: BC26
  Species: Synthetic
  Insert size (bp): 86
  Promoter: SP6/T7
  Cloning method: TOPO Cloning
  Sequencing primers: 5′ T7; 3′ SP6
Terms and licenses: Academic/Nonprofit Terms; Industry Terms: Not Available to Industry
Depositor comments: This plasmid is part of the FREQ-Seq-Squared kit. See Addgene's kit collection page for more details: https://www.addgene.org/kits/
How to cite: TOPO-BC26 was a gift from J.J. Emerson (Addgene plasmid # 84420 ; http://n2t.net/addgene:84420 ; RRID:Addgene_84420)
