>Addgene plasmid #84420 | TOPO-BC26 | depositor partial sequence | sequence record 161026 | Primer and barcode sequence
GTAAGCAGTGGGTTCTCTAGTATTTGAGATCGGAAGAGCGGTTC
