>Addgene plasmid #84420 | TOPO-BC26 | addgene partial sequence | sequence record 163360 | F1ori-R 5'-AGGGAAGAAAGCGAAAGGAG-3'
GC
[67 nt withheld, positions 3-69]
CCATTCGCCATTCAGGCTGCGCAACTGTTGGGAAGGGCGATCGGTGCGGGCCTCTTCGCTATTACGCCAG
CTGGCGAAAGGGGGATGTGCTGCAAGGCGATTAAGTTGGGTAACGCCAGGGTTTTCCCAGTCACGACGTT
GTAAAACGACGGCCAGTGAATTGTAATACGACTCACTATAGGGCGAATTGGGCCCTCTAGATGCATGCTC
GAGCGGCCGCCAGTGTGATGGATATCTGCAGAATTCGCCCTTGTAAGCAGTGGGTTCTCTAGTATTTGAG
ATCGGAAGAGCGGTTCAGCAGGAATGCCGAGACCGATCTCGTATGCCGTCTTCTGCTTAAGGGCGAATTC
CAGCACACTGGCGGCCGTTACTAGTGGATCCGAGCTCGGTACCAAGCTTGATGCATAGCTTGAGTATTCT
ATAGTGTCACCTAAATAGCTTGGCGTAATCATGGTCATAGCTGTTTCCTGTGTGAAATTGTTATCCGCTC
ACAATTCCACACAACATACGAGCCGGAAGCATAAAGTGTAAAGCCTGGGGTGCCTAATGAGTGAGCTAAC
TCACATTAATTGCGTTGCGCTCACTGCCCGCTTTCCAGTCGGGAAACCTGTCGTGCCAGCTGCATTAATG
AATCGGCCAACGCGCGGGGAGAGGCGGTTTGCGTATTGGGCGCTCTTCCGCTTCCTCGCTCACTGACTCG
CTGCGCTCGGTCGTTCGGCTGCGGCGAGCGGTATCAGCTCACTCAAAGGCGGTA
